>Addgene plasmid #102935 | pOTTC946 - pAAV CMV-IE NK1R-IRES-EGFP | addgene full sequence | sequence record 255888 | Addgene NGS Result
CCTGCAGGCAGCTGCGCGCTCGCTCGCTCACTGAGGCCGCCCGGGCGTCGGGCGACCTTTGGTCGCCCGG
CCTCAGTGAGCGAGCGAGCGCGCAGAGAGGGAGTGGCCAACTCCATCACTAGGGGTTCCTGCGGCCGCAC
GCGTTAGTTATTAATAGTAATCAATTACGGGGTCATTAGTTCATAGCCCATATATGGAGTTCCGCGTTAC
ATAACTTACGGTAAATGGCCCGCCTGGCTGACCGCCCAACGACCCCCGCCCATTGACGTCAATAATGACG
TATGTTCCCATAGTAACGCCAATAGGGACTTTCCATTGACGTCAATGGGTGGAGTATTTACGGTAAACTG
CCCACTTGGCAGTACATCAAGTGTATCATATGCCAAGTACGCCCCCTATTGACGTCAATGACGGTAAATG
GCCCGCCTGGCATTATGCCCAGTACATGACCTTATGGGACTTTCCTACTTGGCAGTACATCTACGTATTA
GTCATCGCTATTACCATGGTGATGCGGTTTTGGCAGTACATCAATGGGCGTGGATAGCGGTTTGACTCAC
GGGGATTTCCAAGTCTCCACCCCATTGACGTCAATGGGAGTTTGTTTTGGCACCAAAATCAACGGGACTT
TCCAAAATGTCGTAACAACTCCGCCCCATTGACGCAAATGGGCGGTAGGCGTGTACGGTGGGAGGTCTAT
ATAAGCAGAGCTGGTTTAGTGAACCGTCAGATCCGCTAGCCACCATGGATAACGTCCTTCCTATGGACTC
TGATCTCTTCCCCAACATCTCCACCAACACCTCTGAGTCTAACCAGTTCGTGCAGCCTACCTGGCAAATC
GTTCTTTGGGCGGCTGCCTACACGGTCATCGTGGTGACTTCCGTGGTGGGCAACGTAGTGGTGATATGGA
TCATTTTGGCCCACAAGAGAATGAGGACAGTGACCAATTATTTCCTGGTGAACCTGGCCTTCGCTGAGGC
CTGCATGGCTGCATTCAATACGGTGGTGAACTTCACCTACGCAGTCCACAATGTGTGGTACTACGGCCTC
TTCTATTGCAAGTTTCACAACTTCTTCCCCATCGCTGCTCTCTTCGCCAGTATCTACTCCATGACAGCCG
TGGCCTTCGACAGATACATGGCCATCATCCACCCTCTCCAGCCCCGGCTCTCAGCCACGGCTACCAAAGT
GGTCATCTTTGTCATCTGGGTCCTGGCTCTCCTGCTGGCCTTTCCACAAGGCTACTACTCCACCACAGAG
ACCATGCCCAGCAGAGTCGTGTGCATGATCGAGTGGCCGGAGCATCCCAACAGGACTTATGAGAAAGCGT
ACCACATCTGCGTGACTGTACTGATCTACTTCCTGCCTCTACTGGTGATCGGCTACGCGTACACTGTGGT
GGGGATTACACTGTGGGCCAGTGAGATCCCCGGCGACTCCTCTGACCGCTACCATGAGCAAGTCTCTGCC
AAACGCAAGGTGGTCAAAATGATGATCGTGGTTGTGTGTACCTTCGCCATCTGCTGGCTGCCCTTCCACG
TCTTCTTCCTCCTGCCCTACATCAACCCAGATCTCTACCTGAAGAAGTTCATCCAGCAGGTCTACCTGGC
CAGCATGTGGCTGGCCATGAGTTCTACCATGTACAACCCCATCATCTACTGTTGCCTCAACGACAGGTTC
CGTCTGGGCTTCAAGCACGCCTTCCGCTGCTGCCCCTTCATCAGTGCAGGTGATTATGAGGGGCTGGAAA
TGAAATCCACCCGATACCTCCAGACACAGAGCAGCGTGTACAAGGTCAGCCGCCTGGAGACCACCATCTC
CACTGTGGTGGGAGCCCATGAAGAGGAGCCCGAGGAAGGCCCCAAGGCCACACCCTCATCCTTGGATCTC
ACCTCCAACGGCTCCTCTCGCAGCAACTCCAAGACCATGACAGAAAGCTCCAGCTTCTACTCTAACATGC
TGGCCTAGGTCGACGGTACCGCGGGCCCGGGATCCGCCCCTCTCCCTCCCCCCCCCCTAACGTTACTGGC
CGAAGCCGCTTGGAATAAGGCCGGTGTGCGTTTGTCTATATGTTATTTTCCACCATATTGCCGTCTTTTG
GCAATGTGAGGGCCCGGAAACCTGGCCCTGTCTTCTTGACGAGCATTCCTAGGGGTCTTTCCCCTCTCGC
CAAAGGAATGCAAGGTCTGTTGAATGTCGTGAAGGAAGCAGTTCCTCTGGAAGCTTCTTGAAGACAAACA
ACGTCTGTAGCGACCCTTTGCAGGCAGCGGAACCCCCCACCTGGCGACAGGTGCCTCTGCGGCCAAAAGC
CACGTGTATAAGATACACCTGCAAAGGCGGCACAACCCCAGTGCCACGTTGTGAGTTGGATAGTTGTGGA
AAGAGTCAAATGGCTCTCCTCAAGCGTATTCAACAAGGGGCTGAAGGATGCCCAGAAGGTACCCCATTGT
ATGGGATCTGATCTGGGGCCTCGGTACACATGCTTTACATGTGTTTAGTCGAGGTTAAAAAAACGTCTAG
GCCCCCCGAACCACGGGGACGTGGTTTTCCTTTGAAAAACACGATGATAATATGGCCACAACCATGGTGA
GCAAGGGCGAGGAGCTGTTCACCGGGGTGGTGCCCATCCTGGTCGAGCTGGACGGCGACGTAAACGGCCA
CAAGTTCAGCGTGTCCGGCGAGGGCGAGGGCGATGCCACCTACGGCAAGCTGACCCTGAAGTTCATCTGC
ACCACCGGCAAGCTGCCCGTGCCCTGGCCCACCCTCGTGACCACCCTGACCTACGGCGTGCAGTGCTTCA
GCCGCTACCCCGACCACATGAAGCAGCACGACTTCTTCAAGTCCGCCATGCCCGAAGGCTACGTCCAGGA
GCGCACCATCTTCTTCAAGGACGACGGCAACTACAAGACCCGCGCCGAGGTGAAGTTCGAGGGCGACACC
CTGGTGAACCGCATCGAGCTGAAGGGCATCGACTTCAAGGAGGACGGCAACATCCTGGGGCACAAGCTGG
AGTACAACTACAACAGCCACAACGTCTATATCATGGCCGACAAGCAGAAGAACGGCATCAAGGTGAACTT
CAAGATCCGCCACAACATCGAGGACGGCAGCGTGCAGCTCGCCGACCACTACCAGCAGAACACCCCCATC
GGCGACGGCCCCGTGCTGCTGCCCGACAACCACTACCTGAGCACCCAGTCCGCCCTGAGCAAAGACCCCA
ACGAGAAGCGCGATCACATGGTCCTGCTGGAGTTCGTGACCGCCGCCGGGATCACTCTCGGCATGGACGA
GCTGTACAAGTAAAGCGGCCGCGACTCTAGAGGATCATAATCAGCCATACCACATTTGTAGAGGTTTTAC
TTGCTTTAAAAAACCTCCCACACCTCCCCCTGAACCTGAAACATAAAATGAATGCAATTGTTGTTGTTAA
CTTGTTTATTGCAGCTTATAATGGTTACAAATAAAGCAATAGCATCACAAATTTCACAAATAAAGCATTT
TTTTCACTGCATTCTAGTTGTGGTTTGTCCAAACTCATCAATGTATCTTAACGCGTAAATTGTAAGCGTT
AATATTTTGTTAAAATTCGCGTTAAATTTTTGTTAAATCAGCTCATTTTTTAACCAATAGGCCGAAATCG
GCAAAATCCCTTATAAATCAAAAGAATAGACCGAGATAGGGTTGAGTGCACGTGCGGACCGAGCGGCCGC
AGGAACCCCTAGTGATGGAGTTGGCCACTCCCTCTCTGCGCGCTCGCTCGCTCACTGAGGCCGGGCGACC
AAAGGTCGCCCGACGCCCGGGCTTTGCCCGGGCGGCCTCAGTGAGCGAGCGAGCGCGCAGCTGCCTGCAG
GGGCGCCTGATGCGGTATTTTCTCCTTACGCATCTGTGCGGTATTTCACACCGCATA
[95 nt withheld, positions 3908-4002]
T
[46 nt withheld, positions 4004-4049]
C
[141 nt withheld, positions 4051-4191]
CCTTTGACGTTGGAGTCCACGTTCTTT
[37 nt withheld, positions 4219-4255]
ACTCTATCTCGGGCTATTCTTTTGATTTATAAGGGATTTTGCCGATTTCGGTCTATTGGTTAAAAAATGA
GCTGATTTAACAAAAATTTAACGCGAATTTTAACAAAATATTAACGTTTACAATTTTATGGTGCACTCTC
AGTACAATCTGCTCTGATGCCGCATAGTTAAGCCAGCCCCGACACCCGCCAACACCCGCTGACGCGCCCT
GACGGGCTTGTCTGCTCCCGGCATCCGCTTACAGACAAGCTGTGACCGTCTCCGGGAGCTGCATGTGTCA
GAGGTTTTCACCGTCATCACCGAAACGCGCGAGACGAAAGGGCCTCGTGATACGCCTATTTTTATAGGTT
AATGTCATGATAATAATGGTTTCTTAGACGTCAGGTGGCACTTTTCGGGGAAATGTGCGCGGAACCCCTA
TTTGTTTATTTTTCTAAATACATTCAAATATGTATCCGCTCATGAGACAATAACCCTGATAAATGCTTCA
ATAATATTGAAAAAGGAAGAGTATGAGTATTCAACATTTCCGTGTCGCCCTTATTCCCTTTTTTGCGGCA
TTTTGCCTTCCTGTTTTTGCTCACCCAGAAACGCTGGTGAAAGTAAAAGATGCTGAAGATCAGTTGGGTG
CACGAGTGGGTTACATCGAACTGGATCTCAACAGCGGTAAGATCCTTGAGAGTTTTCGCCCCGAAGAACG
TTTTCCAATGATGAGCACTTTTAAAGTTCTGCTATGTGGCGCGGTATTATCCCGTATTGACGCCGGGCAA
GAGCAACTCGGTCGCCGCATACACTATTCTCAGAATGACTTGGTTGAGTACTCACCAGTCACAGAAAAGC
ATCTTACGGATGGCATGACAGTAAGAGAATTATGCAGTGCTGCCATAACCATGAGTGATAACACTGCGGC
CAACTTACTTCTGACAACGATCGGAGGACCGAAGGAGCTAACCGCTTTTTTGCACAACATGGGGGATCAT
GTAACTCGCCTTGATCGTTGGGAACCGGAGCTGAATGAAGCCATACCAAACGACGAGCGTGACACCACGA
TGCCTGTAGCAATGGCAACAACGTTGCGCAAACTATTAACTGGCGAACTACTTACTCTAGCTTCCCGGCA
ACAATTAATAGACTGGATGGAGGCGGATAAAGTTGCAGGACCACTTCTGCGCTCGGCCCTTCCGGCTGGC
TGGTTTATTGCTGATAAATCTGGAGCCGGTGAGCGTGGGTCTCGCGGTATCATTGCAGCACTGGGGCCAG
ATGGTAAGCCCTCCCGTATCGTAGTTATCTACACGACGGGGAGTCAGGCAACTATGGATGAACGAAATAG
ACAGATCGCTGAGATAGGTGCCTCACTGATTAAGCATTGGTAACTGTCAGACCAAGTTTACTCATATATA
CTTTAGATTGATTTAAAACTTCATTTTTAATTTAAAAGGATCTAGGTGAAGATCCTTTTTGATAATCTCA
TGACCAAAATCCCTTAACGTGAGTTTTCGTTCCACTGAGCGTCAGACCCCGTAGAAAAGATCAAAGGATC
TTCTTGAGATCCTTTTTTTCTGCGCGTAATCTGCTGCTTGCAAACAAAAAAACCACCGCTACCAGCGGTG
GTTTGTTTGCCGGATCAAGAGCTACCAACTCTTTTTCCGAAGGTAACTGGCTTCAGCAGAGCGCAGATAC
CAAATACTGTTCTTCTAGTGTAGCCGTAGTTAGGCCACCACTTCAAGAACTCTGTAGCACCGCCTACATA
CCTCGCTCTGCTAATCCTGTTACCAGTGGCTGCTGCCAGTGGCGATAAGTCGTGTCTTACCGGGTTGGAC
TCAAGACGATAGTTACCGGATAAGGCGCAGCGGTCGGGCTGAACGGGGGGTTCGTGCACACAGCCCAGCT
TGGAGCGAACGACCTACACCGAACTGAGATACCTACAGCGTGAGCTATGAGAAAGCGCCACGCTTCCCGA
AGGGAGAAAGGCGGACAGGTATCCGGTAAGCGGCAGGGTCGGAACAGGAGAGCGCACGAGGGAGCTTCCA
GGGGGAAACGCCTGGTATCTTTATAGTCCTGTCGGGTTTCGCCACCTCTGACTTGAGCGTCGATTTTTGT
GATGCTCGTCAGGGGGGCGGAGCCTATGGAAAAACGCCAGCAACGCGGCCTTTTTACGGTTCCTGGCCTT
TTGCTGGCCTTTTGCTCACATGT
Features (pLannotate 1.2.2; 19 found; start..end, strand, type, name):
     12..39      +  repeat_region  AAV2 ITR (fragment): inverted terminal repeat of adeno-associated virus serotype 2 inverted
     68..95      +  repeat_region  AAV2 ITR (fragment): inverted terminal repeat of adeno-associated virus serotype 2 inverted
    205..508     +  enhancer       CMV enhancer: human cytomegalovirus immediate early enhancer
    509..712     +  promoter       CMV promoter: human cytomegalovirus (CMV) immediate early promoter
    745..1965    +  CDS            Tacr1: NK1R_RAT - Also known as Tac1r. Experimental evidence at transcript level: Swiss-Prot protein existence level 2. This is a receptor for the tachykinin neuropeptide substance P. It is probably associated with G proteins that activate a phosphatidylinositol-calcium second messenger system. The rank order of affinity of this receptor to tachykinins is: substance P > substance K > neuromedin-K. From Rattus norvegicus (Rat).
   1969..1995    +  misc_feature   MCS (fragment): multiple cloning site
   1997..2583    +  misc_feature   IRES2: internal ribosome entry site (IRES) of the encephalomyocarditis virus (EMCV)
   2584..3303    +  CDS            EGFP: the original enhanced GFP (Yang et al., 1996) mammalian codon-optimized
   3323..3406    +  CDS            large T antigen (fragment): large T antigen from SV40 (simian virus 40)
   3429..3550    +  polyA_signal   SV40 poly(A) signal: SV40 polyadenylation signal
   3557..3688    -  rep_origin     M13 ori (fragment): M13 bacteriophage origin of replication; arrow indicates direction of (+) strand synthesis
   3711..3851    +  repeat_region  AAV2 ITR: inverted terminal repeat of adeno-associated virus serotype 2 inverted
   3856..3907    -  misc_feature   bom (fragment): basis of mobility region from pBR322
   3926..4381    +  rep_origin     f1 ori (sequence partly withheld): f1 bacteriophage origin of replication; arrow indicates direction of (+) strand synthesis
   4382..4431    -  misc_feature   bom (fragment): basis of mobility region from pBR322
   4533..4568    -  CDS            rop (fragment): Rop protein, which maintains plasmids at low copy number; rop
   4663..4767    +  promoter       AmpR promoter: bla
   4768..5628    +  CDS            AmpR: β-lactamase; bla; confers resistance to ampicillin, carbenicillin, and related antibiotics
   5799..6387    +  rep_origin     ori: high-copy-number ColE1/pMB1/pBR322/pUC origin of replication
