[The description below was written by a language model from this plasmid's Addgene catalogue record and pLannotate feature annotations shown in this document.]
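Description:
pOTTC946 - pAAV CMV-IE NK1R-IRES-EGFP is an adeno-associated virus transfer plasmid for mammalian expression, built on the pOTTC385 backbone and listed at about 6.5 kb. It is maintained in bacteria through a ColE1/pUC-type origin and selected with ampicillin via the β-lactamase gene. The catalogue nonetheless records it as low copy and specifies a recombination-deficient strain, which is common practice for preserving ITR repeats. An f1 phage origin is also present, along with short remnants of bom, rop and M13 ori sequences that appear to be backbone carry-over. The expression cassette is flanked by AAV2 inverted terminal repeats, the cis elements needed for replication and packaging of the genome into AAV particles. In the sequenced record the downstream ITR is annotated intact, while the upstream one is detected only as two short fragments. This may reflect the difficulty of sequencing or annotating these hairpin-forming repeats rather than a true deletion.

The payload is a bicistronic unit driven by the human cytomegalovirus immediate-early enhancer and promoter. The first cistron is the rat Tacr1 coding sequence (about 1.2 kb), encoding the neurokinin-1 receptor, a G protein-coupled receptor for the tachykinin substance P. A short multiple cloning site remnant follows, then an EMCV internal ribosome entry site that allows cap-independent translation of EGFP from the same transcript. Transduced cells are therefore marked by green fluorescence without fusing a tag to the receptor. An SV40 polyadenylation signal terminates the transcript. The construct serves to overexpress NK1R in mammalian cells or, after packaging, in vivo. The associated publication concerns NK1 receptors in the rat amygdala and alcohol-related behaviour.
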