Addgene plasmid #102935: pOTTC946 - pAAV CMV-IE NK1R-IRES-EGFP
Purpose: An AAV vector that expresses rat NK1R-IRES-EGFP under the CMV-IE promoter
Depositing lab: Brandon Harvey. Depositing organization: National Institute on Drug Abuse (NIDA). Publication: Escalated Alcohol Self-Administration and Sensitivity to Yohimbine-Induced Reinstatement in Alcohol Preferring Rats: Potential Role of Neurokinin-1 Receptors in the Amygdala. Nelson BS, Fulenwider HD, Nennig SE, Smith BM, Sequeira MK, Chimberoff SH, Richie CT, Cheng K, Rice KC, Harvey BK, Heilig M, Schank JR. Neuroscience. 2019 Jun 23;413:77-85. doi: 10.1016/j.neuroscience.2019.06.023. PubMed 31242442.
Backbone
  Vector backbone: pOTTC385
  Backbone manufacturer: Chris Richie
  Backbone size w/o insert (bp): 5236
  Total vector size (bp): 6460
  Modifications to backbone: NA
  Vector type: Mammalian Expression, AAV
Growth in bacteria
  Bacterial resistance: Ampicillin, 100 μg/mL
  Growth temperature: 30°C
  Growth strain: NEB Stable
  Copy number: Low Copy
Gene/Insert
  Gene/Insert name: NK1R (alt name: TACR1)
  Species: R. norvegicus (rat)
  Insert size (bp): 1224
  GenBank ID: NM_012667.2
  Entrez Gene: Tacr1 (a.k.a. Tac1r)
  Promoter: CMV-IE
  Cloning method: Ligation Independent Cloning
  Sequencing primers: 5′ CMV F: CGCAAATGGGCGGTAGGCGTG; 3′ SV40pA R: TTCAGGTTCAGGGGGAGGTG
Terms and licenses: Academic/Nonprofit Terms; Industry Terms: Not Available to Industry
How to cite: pOTTC946 - pAAV CMV-IE NK1R-IRES-EGFP was a gift from Brandon Harvey (Addgene plasmid # 102935 ; http://n2t.net/addgene:102935 ; RRID:Addgene_102935)
